Addgene plasmid #162043: pML107-natR854
Purpose: Expresses Cas9 and contains natR854 guide which targets the natR gene
Depositing lab: Jolanda Van Leeuwen. Depositing organization: Universite de Lausanne (UNIL). Publication: Natural variants suppress mutations in hundreds of essential genes. Parts L, Batte A, Lopes M, Yuen MW, Laver M, San Luis BJ, Yue JX, Pons C, Eray E, Aloy P, Liti G, van Leeuwen J. Mol Syst Biol. 2021 May;17(5):e10138. doi: 10.15252/msb.202010138. PubMed 34042294.
Backbone
  Vector backbone: pML107
  Backbone size w/o insert (bp): 12367
  Total vector size (bp): 12385
  Vector type: Yeast Expression, CRISPR
  Selectable markers: LEU2
Growth in bacteria
  Bacterial resistance: Ampicillin, 100 μg/mL
  Growth temperature: 37°C
  Growth strain: DH5alpha
  Copy number: High Copy
Gene/Insert
  Gene/Insert name: natR854 guide
  Species: Synthetic
  Insert size (bp): 33
Terms and licenses: Academic/Nonprofit Terms; Industry Terms: Not Available to Industry
Depositor comments: This plasmid is derived from Addgene plasmid #67639 pML107 (deposited by John Wyrick) with an inserted guide sequence using the BclI-SwaII restriction sites. Guide sequence: CGGATGGGGTTCACCCTCTG
How to cite: pML107-natR854 was a gift from Jolanda Van Leeuwen (Addgene plasmid # 162043 ; http://n2t.net/addgene:162043 ; RRID:Addgene_162043)
