[The description below was written by a language model from this plasmid's Addgene catalogue record and pLannotate feature annotations shown in this document.]
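Description:
pML107-natR854 is a yeast CRISPR/Cas9 expression plasmid of 12,385 bp, built on the pML107 backbone. It delivers both Cas9 and a single guide RNA to Saccharomyces cerevisiae from one episomal vector. It is an E. coli–yeast shuttle plasmid. In bacteria it replicates from a high-copy ColE1/pUC-type origin and is selected with ampicillin through the bla gene. In yeast it is maintained by the 2μ origin and selected by leucine prototrophy through a LEU2 cassette with its own promoter. Remnants of the pBluescript-type parent are also annotated, including an f1 origin, T7 and T3 promoters, lac regulatory elements and partial lacZα and MCS segments. These have no role in the editing function.

The payload consists of two expression units. Streptococcus pyogenes Cas9 is driven by the strong constitutive TDH3 (GAP) promoter and terminated by the ADH1 terminator. On the opposite strand, the RNA polymerase III SNR52 promoter transcribes a 20-nt spacer fused to the S. pyogenes gRNA scaffold, and transcription ends at the SUP4 terminator. The annotation software labels the spacer as a fragment of nourseothricin acetyltransferase (nat1). This is expected, because the natR854 guide is designed to match the natR resistance gene and is not a coding fragment. According to the depositor, the guide was inserted as a short synthetic oligonucleotide at the guide cloning sites of pML107.

The plasmid is intended to direct Cas9 cleavage to natR (natMX-type) marker cassettes integrated in yeast strains, for example to disrupt or replace nourseothricin-marked alleles. The record does not describe the specific downstream application or any repair template.
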