Features (pLannotate 1.2.2; 27 found; start..end, strand, type, name):
      1..269     +  promoter       SNR52 promoter: promoter for the S. cerevisiae small nucleolar RNA gene SNR52
    270..289     +  CDS            NrsR (fragment): nourseothricin acetyltransferase; Streptomyces noursei nat1; confers resistance to nourseothricin
    290..364     +  misc_RNA       gRNA scaffold: guide RNA scaffold for the Streptococcus pyogenes CRISPR/Cas9 system
    369..388     +  terminator     SUP4 terminator: transcription terminator for the S. cerevisiae SUP4 tRNA gene
    506..693     -  terminator     ADH1 terminator: S. cerevisiae ADH1; transcription terminator for the S. cerevisiae alcohol dehydrogenase 1 (ADH1) gene
    751..4854    -  CDS            cas9: CAS9_STRP1 - Also known as csn1 From Streptococcus pyogenes serotype M1.
   4889..5555    -  promoter       GAP promoter: S. cerevisiae TDH3; promoter for glyceraldehyde-3-phosphate dehydrogenase
   5580..5633    +  misc_feature   MCS (fragment): pBluescript multiple cloning site
   5642..5660    -  promoter       T7 promoter: promoter for bacteriophage T7 RNA polymerase
   5668..5823    +  CDS            lacZα (fragment): LacZα fragment of β-galactosidase; lacZ fragment
   5827..6255    +  rep_origin     f1 ori (sequence partly withheld): f1 bacteriophage origin of replication; arrow indicates direction of (+) strand synthesis
   6283..6335    -  misc_feature   bom (fragment): basis of mobility region from pBR322
   6366..6443    +  CDS            YO192_YEAST (fragment): Experimental evidence at protein level: Swiss-Prot protein existence level 1. From Saccharomyces cerevisiae (strain ATCC 204508 / S288c) (Baker's yeast).
   6583..6990    +  promoter       LEU2 promoter: S. cerevisiae LEU2
   6991..8082    +  CDS            LEU2: LEU3_YEAST - Experimental evidence at protein level: Swiss-Prot protein existence level 1. Catalyzes the oxidation of 3-carboxy-2-hydroxy-4- methylpentanoate (3-isopropylmalate) to 3-carboxy-4-methyl-2- oxopentanoate. The product decarboxylates to 4-methyl-2 oxopentanoate. From Saccharomyces cerevisiae (strain ATCC 204508 / S288c) (Baker's yeast).
   8447..8563    -  CDS            NFS1 (fragment): NFS1_YEAST - Also known as SPL1 From Saccharomyces cerevisiae (strain ATCC 204508 / S288c) (Baker's yeast).
   8562..8612    -  misc_feature   bom (fragment): basis of mobility region from pBR322
   8714..8749    -  CDS            rop (fragment): Rop protein, which maintains plasmids at low copy number; rop
   8817..10163   +  rep_origin     2μ ori: yeast 2μ plasmid origin of replication
  10190..10294   +  promoter       AmpR promoter: bla
  10295..11155   +  CDS            AmpR: β-lactamase; bla; confers resistance to ampicillin, carbenicillin, and related antibiotics
  11326..11914   +  rep_origin     ori: high-copy-number ColE1/pMB1/pBR322/pUC origin of replication
  12097..12189   +  CDS            lacI (fragment): lac repressor; lacI; The lac repressor binds to the lac operator to inhibit transcription in E. coli. This inhibition can be relieved by adding lactose or isopropyl-β-D-thiogalactopyranoside (IPTG).
  12202..12223   +  protein_bind   CAP binding site: CAP binding activates transcription in the presence of cAMP. E. coli catabolite activator protein
  12238..12268   +  promoter       lac promoter: promoter for the E. coli lac operon
  12272..12294   +  protein_bind   lac operator (fragment): The lac repressor binds to the lac operator to inhibit transcription in E. coli. This inhibition can be relieved by adding lactose or isopropyl-β-D-thiogalactopyranoside (IPTG). lac repressor encoded by lacI
  12337..12355   +  promoter       T3 promoter: promoter for bacteriophage T3 RNA polymerase
>Addgene plasmid #162043 | pML107-natR854 | addgene full sequence | sequence record 321816 | Addgene NGS Result
TCTTTGAAAAGATAATGTATGATTATGCTTTCACTCATATTTATACAGAAACTTGATGTTTTCTTTCGAG
TATATACAAGGTGATTACATGTACGTTTGAAGTACAACTCTAGATTTTGTAGTGCCCTCTTGGGCTAGCG
GTAAAGGTGCGCATTTTTTCACACCCTACAATGTTCTGTTCAAAAGATTTTGGTCAAACGCTGTAGAAGT
GAAAGTTGGTGCGCATGTTTCGGCGTTCGAAACTTCTCCGCAGTGAAAGATAAATGATCCGGATGGGGTT
CACCCTCTGGTTTTAGAGCTAGAAATAGCAAGTTAAAATAAGGCTAGTCCGTTATCAACTTGAAAAAGTG
GCACCGAGTCGGTGGTGCTTTTTTTGTTTTTTATGTCTTCGAGTCATGTAATTAGTTATAAGCATGTGAG
CTAAGACACTGTAATTGCCAATCTAAACGATACCACGGCCGCTCTAGAGAAATGGGGAGCGATTTGCAGG
CATTTGCTCGGCATGCCGGTAGAGGTGTGGTCAATAAGAGCGACCTCATGCTATACCTGAGAAAGCAACC
TGACCTACAGGAAAGAGTTACTCAAGAATAAGAATTTTCGTTTTAAAACCTAAGAGTCACTTTAAAATTT
GTATACACTTATTTTTTTTATAACTTATTTAATAATAAAAATCATAAATCATAAGAAATTCGCCTCGAGA
GTCTAGGATCCGGAACTACCTACCTTGCGCTTTTTCTTGGGAGCTCCCTCATCCCCTCCGAGCTGTGAGA
GGTCAATCCGAGTTTCGTAAAGTCCGGTGATGCTCTGGTGGATGAGGGTGGCGTCCAGCACTTCTTTGGT
GGAGGTATAGCGTTTCCGGTCGATGGTGGTGTCGAAGTACTTGAATGCGGCAGGGGCACCAAGATTGGTG
AGGGTGAACAGGTGGATGATATTCTCAGCCTGCTCCCGAATTGGTTTGTCTCTGTGCTTATTGTATGCGC
TAAGGACTTTATCGAGGTTGGCATCAGCGAGAATGACGCGTTTAGAAAACTCGGAAATCTGCTCAATGAT
CTCGTCCAGATAATGCTTATGCTGCTCCACAAACAGTTGCTTTTGCTCGTTGTCCTCGGGGCTCCCCTTC
AGCTTCTCGTAATGGCTTGCAAGGTAGAGGAAATTCACGTACTTGGAGGGGAGAGCCAGCTCATTACCCT
TCTGAAGTTCGCCAGCGGAGGCGAGCATCCGCTTCCGCCCATTCTCCAGTTCGAACAGGCTATACTTTGG
GAGCTTGATGATAAGGTCCTTCTTGACTTCCTTGTAACCTTTGGCTTCGAGAAAGTCAATTGGGTTCTTC
TCGAAGGAGCTGCGCTCCATAATGGTGATACCCAGCAGTTCCTTCACGCTCTTGAGCTTCTTAGACTTTC
CTTTTTCCACCTTAGCCACGACCAGGACAGAATAAGCCACAGTTGGTGAATCGAATCCGCCGTACTTCTT
AGGGTCCCAATCCTTCTTCCTTGCAATGAGCTTGTCGGAGTTGCGCTTGGGGAGGATTGATTCCTTAGAA
AAGCCTCCGGTTTGCACCTCGGTTTTCTTCACGATGTTCACTTGAGGCATAGAAAGCACTTTGCGCACGG
TAGCGAAATCTCTGCCCTTGTCCCACACGATTTCGCCAGTCTCCCCATTAGTCTCGATGAGCGGCCTCTT
CCGGATCTCACCGTTTGCAAGGGTGATTTCGGTCTTGAAGAAATTCATGATGTTGCTGTAGAAGAAGTAC
TTTGCGGTGGCCTTTCCGATCTCCTGCTCAGATTTGGCAATCATCTTGCGCACGTCGTAGACCTTGTAGT
CTCCGTACACGAACTCGCTTTCCAGCTTTGGGTACTTCTTGATTAGGGCGGTTCCCACCACGGCATTCAG
ATATGCGTCATGAGCATGATGATAGTTATTGATCTCCCGCACTTTGTAGAATTGAAAGTCCTTTCTGAAA
TCGCTGACCAGCTTGGACTTCAGGGTAATCACCTTCACCTCGCGGATAAGTTTGTCGTTTTCGTCGTACT
TGGTATTCATGCGTGAGTCAAGGATTTGGGCTACATGTTTAGTAATCTGCCGAGTCTCCACAAGTTGCCG
TTTAATGAATCCTGCTTTGTCCAGTTCGCTCAGTCCGCCCCTCTCAGCCTTAGTGAGATTGTCGAACTTC
CGCTGAGTGATTAGCTTTGCGTTCAGAAGCTGGCGCCAATAGTTCTTCATCTTTTTCACGACTTCCTCTG
AGGGCACGTTATCTGACTTTCCCCGGTTCTTGTCTGAGCGAGTCAGCACCTTATTGTCAATTGAGTCGTC
TTTGAGGAAGCTCTGAGGGACGATGTGGTCCACGTCGTAGTCTGAGAGCCTGTTGATATCAAGCTCTTGG
TCCACATACATATCGCGTCCATTTTGAAGGTAGTACAGATAGAGCTTCTCATTCTGAAGCTGGGTGTTTT
CCACCGGGTGCTCTTTAAGGATCTGTGACCCGAGCTCCTTAATCCCTTCCTCAATTCTTTTCATCCGCTC
CCTGCTGTTCTTCTGTCCCTTCTGGGTAGTCTGGTTTTCCCTGGCCATCTCGATGACAATGTTCTCTGGT
TTATGGCGACCCATCACCTTGACCAGCTCGTCCACGACTTTCACGGTCTGGAGAATACCCTTCTTAATAG
CGGGTGAACCAGCCAGATTTGCGATATGCTCGTGCAGTGAGTCACCTTGTCCAGACACTTGGGCCTTCTG
GATGTCCTCCTTAAAGGTCAGGGAATCATCATGGATAAGTTGCATGAAGTTGCGATTAGCGAATCCGTCG
CTCTTAAGGAAATCAAGAATGGTCTTTCCGCTCTGTTTGTCCCGGATTCCGTTGATGAGTTTGCGGCTAA
GGCGTCCCCATCCGGTATATCTTCTCCGTTTAAGTTGCTTCATCACTTTATCGTCGAACAGATGGGCGTA
GGTCTTAAGCCTCTCCTCGATCATTTCCCGGTCCTCGAACAGAGTGAGAGTCAGGACAATGTCCTCAAGG
ATGTCCTCTTTCTCCTCATTGTCCAGAAAATCCTTGTCCTTGATGATCTTAAGCAGATCATGGTAGGTAC
CCAGGCTTGCGTTGAACCGATCTTCGACCCCGCTAATCTCCACAGAGTCGAAGCATTCAATTTTCTTGAA
ATAGTCCTCCTTCAGCTGCTTCACGGTCACCTTTCTATTGGTCTTGAACAGAAGGTCCACAATTGCCTTC
TTTTGTTCGCCTGACAGGAATGCGGGCTTCCTCATCCCTTCGGTGACATATTTCACCTTGGTCAGCTCGT
TGTACACGGTAAAGTACTCGTAGAGCAGGGAATGTTTCGGCAGGACCTTCTCATTGGGGAGGTTCTTATC
GAAGTTAGTCATCCGTTCGATGAATGACTGAGCGCTGGCTCCCTTGTCCACCACCTCTTCGAAGTTCCAG
GGAGTGATAGTTTCTTCTGACTTTCTGGTCATCCAAGCAAACCGGCTATTTCCTCTGGCGAGGGGTCCCA
CGTAGTAGGGGATGCGGAAAGTGAGAATTTTCTCAATCTTCTCCCTGTTGTCCTTAAGAAAGGGGTAGAA
GTCCTCTTGGCGCCGAAGGATGGCGTGAAGCTCCCCAAGATGGATCTGGTGGGGAATGCTCCCATTGTCG
AAAGTGCGCTGCTTCCGCAGCAGATCCTCCCGATTCAGTTTCACGAGGAGCTCTTCGGTGCCGTCCATCT
TCTCAAGGATAGGTTTGATAAACTTATAAAATTCCTCTTGGGAGGCACCTCCGTCGATGTAGCCGGCGTA
TCCATTCTTTGACTGGTCAAAGAAGATTTCCTTGTACTTCTCCGGAAGCTGCTGCCGGACGAGTGCCTTA
AGCAGGGTCAGGTCCTGGTGGTGCTCATCATACCGCTTAATCATTGAAGCTGAAAGAGGGGCCTTGGTGA
TTTCAGTGTTCACGCGGAGAATGTCAGACAGCAGGATGGCGTCAGAAAGATTCTTAGCAGCAAGGAAAAG
GTCGGCGTATTGGTCACCGATCTGGGCCAGGAGGTTGTCGAGATCGTCATCATAGGTGTCCTTGGACAGT
TGCAGCTTGGCATCCTCTGCCAGGTCGAAATTAGACTTGAAATTGGGAGTCAGCCCAAGTGAAAGAGCAA
TCAGGTTCCCGAACAGTCCATTTTTCTTTTCACCCGGCAGCTGAGCGATAAGATTCTCAAGTCTGCGGCT
CTTTGACAGCCGGGCTGACAGAATGGCCTTGGCATCGACTCCGCTTGCATTGATGGGGTTCTCTTCAAAG
AGCTGGTTGTAAGTCTGCACCAGCTGGATGAACAGTTTATCCACATCGCTATTGTCAGGATTGAGGTCGC
CCTCGATCAGGAAGTGGCCTCTGAACTTAATCATGTGGGCCAGGGCCAGGTAGATAAGCCGGAGGTCTGC
CTTGTCGGTTGAGTCCACCAGCTTTTTGCGAAGATGGTAGATGGTTGGGTATTTCTCGTGATAGGCCACC
TCGTCGACGATATTACCGAAGATGGGATGCCGTTCATGCTTCTTATCCTCTTCCACGAGGAATGATTCTT
CCAGCCTATGGAAGAAGCTGTCGTCGACCTTTGCCATTTCGTTGGAGAATATCTCTTGAAGGTAACAAAT
CCGGTTCTTCCTCCTGGTGTACCGCCGTCTAGCAGTCCGCTTGAGGCGGGTTGCTTCAGCGGTCTCCCCT
GAATCAAAGAGGAGAGCTCCGATCAGATTTTTCTTGATGGAATGCCGGTCGGTGTTCCCGAGCACCTTGA
ACTTCTTAGAGGGCACCTTGTACTCGTCAGTGATGACGGCCCACCCGACGCTATTAGTCCCGATGTCCAG
TCCGATAGAATACTTCTTGTCCATGGTGGCGAGATCTAATTCGATCCATATCAGATCTTTTGTTTGTTTA
TGTGTGTTTATTCGAAACTAAGTTCTTGGTGTTTTAAAACTAAAAAAAAGACTAACTATAAAAGTAGAAT
TTAAGAAGTTTAAGAAATAGATTTACAGAATTACAATCAATACCTACCGTCTTTATATACTTATTAGTCA
AGTAGGGGAATAATTTCAGGGAACTGGTTTCAACCTTTTTTTTCAGCTTTTTCCAAATCAGAGAGAGCAG
AAGGTAATAGAAGGTGTAAGAAAATGAGATAGATACATGCGTGGGTCAATTGCCTTGTGTCATCATTTAC
TCCAGGCAGGTTGCATCACTCCATTGAGGTTGTGCCCGTTTTTTGCCTGTTTGTGCCCCTGTTCTCTGTA
GTTGCGCTAAGAGAATGGACCTATGAACTGATGGTTGGTGAAGAAAACAATATTTTGGTGCTGGGATTCT
TTTTTTTTCTGGATGCCAGCTTAAAAAGCGGGCTCCATTATATTTAGTGGATGCCAGGAATAAACTGTTC
ACCCAGACACCTACGATGTTATATATTCTGTGTAACCCGCCCCCTATTTTGGGCATGTACGGGTTACAGC
AGAATTAAAAGGCTAATTTTTTGACTAAATAAAGTTAGGAAAATCACTACTATTAATTATTTACGTATTC
TTTGAAATGGCAGTATTGATAATGATAAACTCGAACTGACTAGTAGACTGAATTCGATATCAAGCTTATC
GATACCGTCGACCTCGAGGGGGGGCCCGGTACCCAATTCGCCCTATAGTGAGTCGTATTACGCGCGCTCA
CTGGCCGTCGTTTTACAACGTCGTGACTGGGAAAACCCTGGCGTTACCCAACTTAATCGCCTTGCAGCAC
ATCCCCCTTTCGCCAGCTGGCGTAATAGCGAAGAGGCCCGCACCGATCGCCCTTCCCAACAGTTGCGCAG
CCTGAATGGCGAATGG
[124 nt withheld, positions 5827-5950]
C
[91 nt withheld, positions 5952-6042]
A
[49 nt withheld, positions 6044-6092]
CCTTTGACGTTGGAGTCCACGTTCTTT
[37 nt withheld, positions 6120-6156]
ACCCTATCTCGGTCTATTCTTTTGATTTATAAGGGATTTTGCCGATTTCGGCCTATTGGTTAAAAAATGA
GCTGATTTAACAAAAATTTAACGCGAATTTTAACAAAATATTAACGCTTACAATTTCCTGATGCGGTATT
TTCTCCTTACGCATCTGTGCGGTATTTCACACCGCATATCGACCGGTCGAGGAGAACTTCTAGTATATCT
ACATACCTAATATTATTGCCTTATTAAAAATGGAATCCCAACAATTACATCAAAATCCACATTCTCTTCA
AAATCAATTGTCCTGTACTTCCTTGTTCATGTGTGTTCAAAAACGTTATATTTATAGGATAATTATACTC
TATTTCTCAACAAGTAATTGGTTGTTTGGCCGAGCGGTCTAAGGCGCCTGATTCAAGAAATATCTTGACC
GCAGTTAACTGTGGGAATACTCAGGTATCGTAAGATGCAAGAGTTCGAATCTCTTAGCAACCATTATTTT
TTTCCTCAACATAACGAGAACACACAGGGGCGCTATCGCACAGAATCAAATTCGATGACTGGAAATTTTT
TGTTAATTTCAGAGGTCGCCTGACGCATATACCTTTTTCAACTGAAAAATTGGGAGAAAAAGGAAAGGTG
AGAGCGCCGGAACCGGCTTTTCATATAGAATAGAGAAGCGTTCATGACTAAATGCTTGCATCACAATACT
TGAAGTTGACAATATTATTTAAGGACCTATTGTTTTTTCCAATAGGTGGTTAGCAATCGTCTTACTTTCT
AACTTTTCTTACCTTTTACATTTCAGCAATATATATATATATATTTCAAGGATATACCATTCTAATGTCT
GCCCCTAAGAAGATCGTCGTTTTGCCAGGTGACCACGTTGGTCAAGAAATCACAGCCGAAGCCATTAAGG
TTCTTAAAGCTATTTCTGATGTTCGTTCCAATGTCAAGTTCGATTTCGAAAATCATTTAATTGGTGGTGC
TGCTATAGATGCTACAGGTGTTCCACTTCCAGATGAGGCGCTGGAAGCCTCCAAGAAGGCTGATGCCGTT
TTGTTAGGTGCTGTGGGTGGTCCTAAATGGGGTACAGGTAGTGTTAGACCTGAACAAGGTTTACTAAAAA
TCCGTAAAGAACTTCAATTGTACGCCAACTTAAGACCATGTAACTTTGCATCCGACTCTCTTTTAGACTT
ATCTCCAATCAAGCCACAATTTGCTAAAGGTACTGACTTCGTTGTTGTCAGAGAATTAGTGGGAGGTATT
TACTTTGGTAAGAGAAAGGAAGACGATGGTGATGGTGTCGCTTGGGATAGTGAACAATACACCGTTCCAG
AAGTGCAAAGAATCACAAGAATGGCCGCTTTCATGGCCCTACAACATGAGCCACCATTGCCTATTTGGTC
CTTGGATAAAGCTAATGTTTTGGCCTCTTCAAGATTATGGAGAAAAACTGTGGAGGAAACCATCAAGAAC
GAATTTCCTACATTGAAGGTTCAACATCAATTGATTGATTCTGCCGCCATGATCCTAGTTAAGAACCCAA
CCCACCTAAATGGTATTATAATCACCAGCAACATGTTTGGTGATATCATCTCCGATGAAGCCTCCGTTAT
CCCAGGTTCCTTGGGTTTGTTGCCATCTGCGTCCTTGGCCTCTTTGCCAGACAAGAACACCGCATTTGGT
TTGTACGAACCATGCCACGGTTCTGCTCCAGATTTGCCAAAGAATAAGGTCAACCCTATCGCCACTATCT
TGTCTGCTGCAATGATGTTGAAATTGTCATTGAACTTGCCTGAAGAAGGTAAGGCCATTGAAGATGCAGT
TAAAAAGGTTTTGGATGCAGGTATCAGAACTGGTGATTTAGGTGGTTCCAACAGTACCACCGAAGTCGGT
GATGCTGTCGCCGAAGAAGTTAAGAAAATCCTTGCTTAAAAAGATTCTCTTTTTTTATGATATTTGTACA
TAAACTTTATAAATGAAATTCATAATAGAAACGACACGAAATTACAAAATGGAATATGTTCATAGGGTAG
ACGAAACTATATACGCAATCTACATACATTTATCAAGAAGGAGAAAAAGGAGGATGTAAAGGAATACAGG
TAAGCAAATTGATACTAATGGCTCAACGTGATAAGGAAAAAGAATTGCACTTTAACATTAATATTGACAA
GGAGGAGGGCACCACACAAAAAGTTAGGTGTAACAGAAAATCATGAAACTATGATTCCTAATTTATATAT
TGGAGGATTTTCTCTAAAAAAAAAAAAATACAACAAATAAAAAACACTCAATGACCTGACCATTTGATGG
AGTTTAAGTCAATACCTTCTTGAACCATTTCCCATAATGGTGAAAGTTCCCTCAAGAATTTTACTCTGTC
AGAAACGGCCTTAACGACGTAGTCGATATGGTGCACTCTCAGTACAATCTGCTCTGATGCCGCATAGTTA
AGCCAGCCCCGACACCCGCCAACACCCGCTGACGCGCCCTGACGGGCTTGTCTGCTCCCGGCATCCGCTT
ACAGACAAGCTGTGACCGTCTCCGGGAGCTGCATGTGTCAGAGGTTTTCACCGTCATCACCGAAACGCGC
GAGACGAAAGGGCCTCGTGATACGCCTATTTTTATAGGTTAATGTCATGATAATAATGGTTTCTTAGTAT
GATCCAATATCAAAGGAAATGATAGCATTGAAGGATGAGACTAATCCAATTGAGGAGTGGCAGCATATAG
AACAGCTAAAGGGTAGTGCTGAAGGAAGCATACGATACCCCGCATGGAATGGGATAATATCACAGGAGGT
ACTAGACTACCTTTCATCCTACATAAATAGACGCATATAAGTACGCATTTAAGCATAAACACGCACTATG
CCGTTCTTCTCATGTATATATATATACAGGCAACACGCAGATATAGGTGCGACGTGAACAGTGAGCTGTA
TGTGCGCAGCTCGCGTTGCATTTTCGGAAGCGCTCGTTTTCGGAAACGCTTTGAAGTTCCTATTCCGAAG
TTCCTATTCTCTAGCTAGAAAGTATAGGAACTTCAGAGCGCTTTTGAAAACCAAAAGCGCTCTGAAGACG
CACTTTCAAAAAACCAAAAACGCACCGGACTGTAACGAGCTACTAAAATATTGCGAATACCGCTTCCACA
AACATTGCTCAAAAGTATCTCTTTGCTATATATCTCTGTGCTATATCCCTATATAACCTACCCATCCACC
TTTCGCTCCTTGAACTTGCATCTAAACTCGACCTCTACATTTTTTATGTTTATCTCTAGTATTACTCTTT
AGACAAAAAAATTGTAGTAAGAACTATTCATAGAGTGAATCGAAAACAATACGAAAATGTAAACATTTCC
TATACGTAGTATATAGAGACAAAATAGAAGAAACCGTTCATAATTTTCTGACCAATGAAGAATCATCAAC
GCTATCACTTTCTGTTCACAAAGTATGCGCAATCCACATCGGTATAGAATATAATCGGGGATGCCTTTAT
CTTGAAAAAATGCACCCGCAGCTTCGCTAGTAATCAGTAAACGCGGGAAGTGGAGTCAGGCTTTTTTTAT
GGAAGAGAAAATAGACACCAAAGTAGCCTTCTTCTAACCTTAACGGACCTACAGTGCAAAAAGTTATCAA
GAGACTGCATTATAGAGCGCACAAAGGAGAAAAAAAGTAATCTAAGATGCTTTGTTAGAAAAATAGCGCT
CTCGGGATGCATTTTTGTAGAACAAAAAAGAAGTATAGATTCTTTGTTGGTAAAATAGCGCTCTCGCGTT
GCATTTCTGTTCTGTAAAAATGCAGCTCAGATTCTTTGTTTGAAAAATTAGCGCTCTCGCGTTGCATTTT
TGTTTTACAAAAATGAAGCACAGATTCTTCGTTGGTAAAATAGCGCTTTCGCGTTGCATTTCTGTTCTGT
AAAAATGCAGCTCAGATTCTTTGTTTGAAAAATTAGCGCTCTCGCGTTGCATTTTTGTTCTACAAAATGA
AGCACAGATGCTTCGTTCAGGTGGCACTTTTCGGGGAAATGTGCGCGGAACCCCTATTTGTTTATTTTTC
TAAATACATTCAAATATGTATCCGCTCATGAGACAATAACCCTGATAAATGCTTCAATAATATTGAAAAA
GGAAGAGTATGAGTATTCAACATTTCCGTGTCGCCCTTATTCCCTTTTTTGCGGCATTTTGCCTTCCTGT
TTTTGCTCACCCAGAAACGCTGGTGAAAGTAAAAGATGCTGAAGATCAGTTGGGTGCACGAGTGGGTTAC
ATCGAACTGGATCTCAACAGCGGTAAGATCCTTGAGAGTTTTCGCCCCGAAGAACGTTTTCCAATGATGA
GCACTTTTAAAGTTCTGCTATGTGGCGCGGTATTATCCCGTATTGACGCCGGGCAAGAGCAACTCGGTCG
CCGCATACACTATTCTCAGAATGACTTGGTTGAGTACTCACCAGTCACAGAAAAGCATCTTACGGATGGC
ATGACAGTAAGAGAATTATGCAGTGCTGCCATAACCATGAGTGATAACACTGCGGCCAACTTACTTCTGA
CAACGATCGGAGGACCGAAGGAGCTAACCGCTTTTTTGCACAACATGGGGGATCATGTAACTCGCCTTGA
TCGTTGGGAACCGGAGCTGAATGAAGCCATACCAAACGACGAGCGTGACACCACGATGCCTGTAGCAATG
GCAACAACGTTGCGCAAACTATTAACTGGCGAACTACTTACTCTAGCTTCCCGGCAACAATTAATAGACT
GGATGGAGGCGGATAAAGTTGCAGGACCACTTCTGCGCTCGGCCCTTCCGGCTGGCTGGTTTATTGCTGA
TAAATCTGGAGCCGGTGAGCGTGGGTCTCGCGGTATCATTGCAGCACTGGGGCCAGATGGTAAGCCCTCC
CGTATCGTAGTTATCTACACGACGGGGAGTCAGGCAACTATGGATGAACGAAATAGACAGATCGCTGAGA
TAGGTGCCTCACTGATTAAGCATTGGTAACTGTCAGACCAAGTTTACTCATATATACTTTAGATTGATTT
AAAACTTCATTTTTAATTTAAAAGGATCTAGGTGAAGATCCTTTTTGATAATCTCATGACCAAAATCCCT
TAACGTGAGTTTTCGTTCCACTGAGCGTCAGACCCCGTAGAAAAGATCAAAGGATCTTCTTGAGATCCTT
TTTTTCTGCGCGTAATCTGCTGCTTGCAAACAAAAAAACCACCGCTACCAGCGGTGGTTTGTTTGCCGGA
TCAAGAGCTACCAACTCTTTTTCCGAAGGTAACTGGCTTCAGCAGAGCGCAGATACCAAATACTGTTCTT
CTAGTGTAGCCGTAGTTAGGCCACCACTTCAAGAACTCTGTAGCACCGCCTACATACCTCGCTCTGCTAA
TCCTGTTACCAGTGGCTGCTGCCAGTGGCGATAAGTCGTGTCTTACCGGGTTGGACTCAAGACGATAGTT
ACCGGATAAGGCGCAGCGGTCGGGCTGAACGGGGGGTTCGTGCACACAGCCCAGCTTGGAGCGAACGACC
TACACCGAACTGAGATACCTACAGCGTGAGCTATGAGAAAGCGCCACGCTTCCCGAAGGGAGAAAGGCGG
ACAGGTATCCGGTAAGCGGCAGGGTCGGAACAGGAGAGCGCACGAGGGAGCTTCCAGGGGGAAACGCCTG
GTATCTTTATAGTCCTGTCGGGTTTCGCCACCTCTGACTTGAGCGTCGATTTTTGTGATGCTCGTCAGGG
GGGCGGAGCCTATGGAAAAACGCCAGCAACGCGGCCTTTTTACGGTTCCTGGCCTTTTGCTGGCCTTTTG
CTCACATGTTCTTTCCTGCGTTATCCCCTGATTCTGTGGATAACCGTATTACCGCCTTTGAGTGAGCTGA
TACCGCTCGCCGCAGCCGAACGACCGAGCGCAGCGAGTCAGTGAGCGAGGAAGCGGAAGAGCGCCCAATA
CGCAAACCGCCTCTCCCCGCGCGTTGGCCGATTCATTAATGCAGCTGGCACGACAGGTTTCCCGACTGGA
AAGCGGGCAGTGAGCGCAACGCAATTAATGTGAGTTAGCTCACTCATTAGGCACCCCAGGCTTTACACTT
TATGCTTCCGGCTCGTATGTTGTGTGGAATTGTGAGCGGATAACAATTTCACACAGGAAACAGCTATGAC
CATGATTACGCCAAGCGCGCAATTAACCCTCACTAAAGGGAACAAAAGCTGGAGCTCCACCGCGGACAA
